>Addgene plasmid #107408 | pMB1-spect-PthrC-eGFP | addgene full sequence | sequence record 210887 | Addgene NGS Result
GATACCGCTCGCCGCAGCCGAACGACCGAGCGCAGCGAGTCAGTGAGCGAGGAAGCGGAAGAGCGCCTGA
TGCGGTATTTTCTCCTTACGCATCTGTGCGGTATTTCACACCGCATATGCTGGATCCTTCCCTCGACTCA
CACTTGGGAGCTTTTCATTCTGACTGCAACGGGCAATATGTCTCTGTGTGGATTAAAAAAAGAGTGTCTG
ATAGCAGCTTCTGAACTGGTTACCTGCCGTGAGTAAATTAAAATTTTATTGACTTAGGTCACTAAATACT
TTAACCAATATAGGCATAGCGCACAGACAGATAAAAATTTAGAAATAATTTTGTTTAACTTTAAGAAGGA
GATATACATATGAGCAAGGGCGAGGAGCTGTTCACCGGGGTGGTGCCCATCCTGGTCGAGCTGGACGGCG
ACGTAAACGGCCACAAGTTCAGCGTGTCCGGCGAGGGCGAGGGCGATGCCACCTACGGCAAGCTGACCCT
GAAGTTCATCTGCACCACCGGCAAGCTGCCCGTGCCCTGGCCCACCCTCGTGACCACCCTGACCTACGGC
GTGCAGTGCTTCAGCCGCTACCCCGACCACATGAAGCAGCACGACTTCTTCAAGTCCGCCATGCCCGAAG
GCTACGTCCAGGAGCGCACCATCTTCTTCAAGGACGACGGCAACTACAAGACCCGCGCCGAGGTGAAGTT
CGAGGGCGACACCCTGGTGAACCGCATCGAGCTGAAGGGCATCGACTTCAAGGAGGACGGCAACATCCTG
GGGCACAAGCTGGAGTACAACTACAACAGCCACAACGTCTATATCATGGCCGACAAGCAGAAGAACGGCA
TCAAGGTGAACTTCAAGATCCGCCACAACATCGAGGACGGCAGCGTGCAGCTCGCCGACCACTACCAGCA
GAACACCCCCATCGGCGACGGCCCCGTGCTGCTGCCCGACAACCACTACCTGAGCACCCAGTCCGCCCTG
AGCAAAGACCCCAACGAGAAGCGCGATCACATGGTCCTGCTGGAGTTCGTGACCGCCGCCGGGATCACTC
TCGGCATGGACGAGCTGTACAAGTGATGGGCTGAAGGGTTTAAGCGAAGACGAACAATAAGGCCTCCCAA
ATCGGGGGGCCTTTTTTATTGATAACAAAAAGGCAACACTATGACATCGGAAAACCCGTTACTGGCGCTG
CGAGAGAAAATCAGCGCGCTGGATGAAAAATTATTAGCGTTACTGGCAGAGCGGCGCGAATTCAAACAGA
AAGGCCATGGGTCGACCTGCAGAAGCTTAGATCTATTACCCTGTTATCCCTACTCGAGTTCATGTGCAGC
TCCATAAGCAAAAGGGGATGATAAGTTTATCACCACCGACTATTTGCAACAGTGCCGTTGATCGTGCTAT
GATCGACTGATGTCATCAGCGGTGGAGTGCAATGTCATGAGGGAAGCGGTGATCGCCGAAGTATCGACTC
AACTATCAGAGGTAGTTGGCGTCATCGAGCGCCATCTCGAACCGACGTTGCTGGCCGTACATTTGTACGG
CTCCGCAGTGGATGGCGGCCTGAAGCCACACAGTGATATTGATTTGCTGGTTACGGTGACCGTAAGGCTT
GATGAAACAACGCGGCGAGCTTTGATCAACGACCTTTTGGAAACTTCGGCTTCCCCTGGAGAGAGCGAGA
TTCTCCGCGCTGTAGAAGTCACCATTGTTGTGCACGACGACATCATTCCGTGGCGTTATCCAGCTAAGCG
CGAACTGCAATTTGGAGAATGGCAGCGCAATGACATTCTTGCAGGTATCTTCGAGCCAGCCACGATCGAC
ATTGATCTGGCTATCTTGCTGACAAAAGCAAGAGAACATAGCGTTGCCTTGGTAGGTCCAGCGGCGGAGG
AACTCTTTGATCCGGTTCCTGAACAGGATCTATTTGAGGCGCTAAATGAAACCTTAACGCTATGGAACTC
GCCGCCCGACTGGGCTGGCGATGAGCGAAATGTAGTGCTTACGTTGTCCCGCATTTGGTACAGCGCAGTA
ACCGGCAAAATCGCGCCGAAGGATGTCGCTGCCGACTGGGCAATGGAGCGCCTGCCGGCCCAGTATCAGC
CCGTCATACTTGAAGCTAGACAGGCTTATCTTGGACAAGAAGAAGATCGCTTGGCCTCGCGCGCAGATCA
GTTGGAAGAATTTGTCCACTACGTGAAAGGCGAGATCACCAAGGTAGTCGGCAAATAAGATGCCGCTCGC
CAGTCGATTGGCTGAGCTCATAAGTTCCTATTCCGAAGTTCCGCGAACGCGTAAAGGATCTAGGTGAAGA
TCCTTTTTGATAATCTCATGACCAAAATCCCTTAACGTCACACAACATAGCCACGGAGTTTTCGTTCCAC
TGAGCGTCAGACCCCGTAGAAAAGATCAAAGGATCTTCTTGAGATCCTTTTTTTCTGCGCGTAATCTGCT
GCTTGCAAACAAAAAAACCACCGCTACCAGCGGTGGTTTGTTTGCCGGATCAAGAGCTACCAACTCTTTT
TCCGAAGGTAACTGGCTTCAGCAGAGCGCAGATACCAAATACTGTCCTTCTAGTGTAGCCGTAGTTAGGC
CACCACTTCAAGAACTCTGTAGCACCGCCTACATACCTCGCTCTGCTAATCCTGTTACCAGTGGCTGCTG
CCAGTGGCGATAAGTCGTGTCTTACCGGGTTGGACTCAAGACGATAGTTACCGGATAAGGCGCAGCGGTC
GGGCTGAACGGGGGGTTCGTGCACACAGCCCAGCTTGGAGCGAACGACCTACACCGAACTGAGATACCTA
CAGCGTGAGCTATGAGAAAGCGCCACGCTTCCCGAAGGGAGAAAGGCGGACAGGTATCCGGTAAGCGGCA
GGGTCGGAACAGGAGAGCGCACGAGGGAGCTTCCAGGGGGAAACGCCTGGTATCTTTATAGTCCTGTCGG
GTTTCGCCACCTCTGACTTGAGCGTCGATTTTTGTGATGCTCGTCAGGGGGGCGGAGCCTATGGAAAAAC
GCCAGCAACGCGGCCTTTTTACGGTTCCTGGCCTTTTGCTGGCCTTTTGCTCACATGTTCTTTCCTGCGT
TATCCCCTGATTCTGTGGATAACCGTATTACCGCCTTTGAGTGAGCT
Features (pLannotate 1.2.2; 9 found; start..end, strand, type, name):
      4..61      +  rep_origin     RSF ori (fragment): Plasmids containing the RSF 1030 origin of replication can be propagated in E. coli cells that contain additional plasmids with compatible origins.
     66..119     -  misc_feature   bom (fragment): basis of mobility region from pBR322
    330..352     +  RBS            RBS: efficient ribosome binding site from bacteriophage T7 gene 10 (Olins and Rangwala, 1989)
    361..1076    +  CDS            EBFP (fragment): enhanced blue variant of GFP mammalian codon-optimized
   1161..1250    +  CDS            pheA (fragment): CMPDT_ECOLI - Experimental evidence at protein level: Swiss-Prot protein existence level 1. Catalyzes the Claisen rearrangement of chorismate to prephenate and the decarboxylation/dehydration of prephenate to phenylpyruvate. From Escherichia coli (strain K12).
   1410..1436    +  CDS            ApmR (fragment): aminoglycoside 3-N-acetyltransferase type IV ; aac(3)IV; confers resistance to apramycin (Paget and Davies, 1996)
   1437..2228    +  CDS            SmR: aminoglycoside adenylyltransferase (Murphy, 1985); aadA; confers resistance to spectinomycin and streptomycin
   2262..2282    +  protein_bind   FRT (mutant) (fragment): FRT site with a mutation in the core sequence (Azam et al., 1997) FLP recombinase from the Saccharomyces cerevisiae 2μ plasmid
   2419..3007    +  rep_origin     ori: high-copy-number ColE1/pMB1/pBR322/pUC origin of replication
