[The description below was written by a language model from this plasmid's Addgene catalogue record and pLannotate feature annotations shown in this document.]
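Description:
pMB1-spect-PthrC-eGFP is a small (about 3.1 kb) bacterial expression plasmid built to test PthrC, one of a set of short, auto-inducible promoters studied for well-controlled protein expression in Escherichia coli. It replicates from a high-copy ColE1/pMB1-type origin, as the name indicates, and is selected with spectinomycin through an aadA (SmR) aminoglycoside adenylyltransferase gene, which also confers streptomycin resistance. The record lists a standard cloning strain for propagation and BL21(DE3) as the expression host. The backbone size given in the catalogue (711 bp) looks more like the size of the eGFP insert than of the vector, so that field should be read with caution.

The payload is an eGFP reporter placed under PthrC. The promoter itself is not picked up by the automated annotation, but it presumably lies in the unannotated stretch upstream of a bacteriophage T7 gene 10 ribosome binding site that immediately precedes the fluorescent protein coding sequence. That open reading frame is labelled as an EBFP fragment by the annotation tool, which most likely reflects the close sequence similarity among GFP variants rather than a different reporter. GFP fluorescence thus serves as a readout of promoter activity without an added inducer.

Several other short hits appear as partial matches only: fragments of an RSF origin, the pBR322 bom region, pheA, an apramycin resistance gene and a mutant FRT site. These are probably remnants of assembly or regulatory sequences flanking the cassettes, and the record assigns them no function.
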