Addgene plasmid #107408: pMB1-spect-PthrC-eGFP
Purpose: This plasmid contain promoter PthrC, which is used for study about Short, Auto-inducible Promoters for Well-Controlled Protein Expression in Escherichia coli.
Depositing lab: Kang Zhou. Depositing organization: National University of Singapore. Publication: Short, auto-inducible promoters for well-controlled protein expression in Escherichia coli. Anilionyte O, Liang H, Ma X, Yang L, Zhou K. Appl Microbiol Biotechnol. 2018 Aug;102(16):7007-7015. doi: 10.1007/s00253-018-9141-z. Epub 2018 Jun 8. PubMed 29948110.
Backbone
  Vector backbone: pMB1-spect-PthrC
  Backbone size w/o insert (bp): 711
  Total vector size (bp): 3124
  Vector type: Bacterial Expression
Growth in bacteria
  Bacterial resistance: Spectinomycin, 50 μg/mL
  Growth temperature: 37°C
  Growth strain: DH5alpha
  Growth instructions: Use strain BL21(DE3) for expression.
  Copy number: High Copy
Gene/Insert
  Gene/Insert name: eGFP
  GenBank ID: KY014123.1
  Promoter: PthrC
  Cloning method: Ligation Independent Cloning
  Sequencing primers: 5′ agcttttcattctgactgca; 3′ aatttttatctgtctgtgc
Terms and licenses: Academic/Nonprofit Terms; Industry Terms: Not Available to Industry
How to cite: pMB1-spect-PthrC-eGFP was a gift from Kang Zhou (Addgene plasmid # 107408 ; http://n2t.net/addgene:107408 ; RRID:Addgene_107408)
